>Addgene plasmid #25743 | pSLIK-Neo-TmiR-Luc | depositor full sequence | sequence record 12068 | Author sequence
GTCGACGGATCGGGAGATCTCCCGATCCCCTATGGTGCACTCTCAGTACAATCTGCTCTGATGCCGCATA
GTTAAGCCAGTATCTGCTCCCTGCTTGTGTGTTGGAGGTCGCTGAGTAGTGCGCGAGCAAAATTTAAGCT
ACAACAAGGCAAGGCTTGACCGACAATTGCATGAAGAATCTGCTTAGGGTTAGGCGTTTTGCGCTGCTTC
GCGATGTACGGGCCAGATATACGCGTTGACATTGATTATTGACTAGTTATTAATAGTAATCAATTACGGG
GTCATTAGTTCATAGCCCATATATGGAGTTCCGCGTTACATAACTTACGGTAAATGGCCCGCCTGGCTGA
CCGCCCAACGACCCCCGCCCATTGACGTCAATAATGACGTATGTTCCCATAGTAACGCCAATAGGGACTT
TCCATTGACGTCAATGGGTGGAGTATTTACGGTAAACTGCCCACTTGGCAGTACATCAAGTGTATCATAT
GCCAAGTACGCCCCCTATTGACGTCAATGACGGTAAATGGCCCGCCTGGCATTATGCCCAGTACATGACC
TTATGGGACTTTCCTACTTGGCAGTACATCTACGTATTAGTCATCGCTATTACCATGGTGATGCGGTTTT
GGCAGTACATCAATGGGCGTGGATAGCGGTTTGACTCACGGGGATTTCCAAGTCTCCACCCCATTGACGT
CAATGGGAGTTTGTTTTGGCACCAAAATCAACGGGACTTTCCAAAATGTCGTAACAACTCCGCCCCATTG
ACGCAAATGGGCGGTAGGCGTGTACGGTGGGAGGTCTATATAAGCAGCGCGTTTTGCCTGTACTGGGTCT
CTCTGGTTAGACCAGATCTGAGCCTGGGAGCTCTCTGGCTAACTAGGGAACCCACTGCTTAAGCCTCAAT
AAAGCTTGCCTTGAGTGCTTCAAGTAGTGTGTGCCCGTCTGTTGTGTGACTCTGGTAACTAGAGATCCCT
CAGACCCTTTTAGTCAGTGTGGAAAATCTCTAGCAGTGGCGCCCGAACAGGGACTTGAAAGCGAAAGGGA
AACCAGAGGAGCTCTCTCGACGCAGGACTCGGCTTGCTGAAGCGCGCACGGCAAGAGGCGAGGGGCGGCG
ACTGGTGAGTACGCCAAAAATTTTGACTAGCGGAGGCTAGAAGGAGAGAGATGGGTGCGAGAGCGTCAGT
ATTAAGCGGGGGAGAATTAGATCGCGATGGGAAAAAATTCGGTTAAGGCCAGGGGGAAAGAAAAAATATA
AATTAAAACATATAGTATGGGCAAGCAGGGAGCTAGAACGATTCGCAGTTAATCCTGGCCTGTTAGAAAC
ATCAGAAGGCTGTAGACAAATACTGGGACAGCTACAACCATCCCTTCAGACAGGATCAGAAGAACTTAGA
TCATTATATAATACAGTAGCAACCCTCTATTGTGTGCATCAAAGGATAGAGATAAAAGACACCAAGGAAG
CTTTAGACAAGATAGAGGAAGAGCAAAACAAAAGTAAGACCACCGCACAGCAAGCGGCCGCTGATCTTCA
GACCTGGAGGAGGAGATATGAGGGACAATTGGAGAAGTGAATTATATAAATATAAAGTAGTAAAAATTGA
ACCATTAGGAGTAGCACCCACCAAGGCAAAGAGAAGAGTGGTGCAGAGAGAAAAAAGAGCAGTGGGAATA
GGAGCTTTGTTCCTTGGGTTCTTGGGAGCAGCAGGAAGCACTATGGGCGCAGCGTCAATGACGCTGACGG
TACAGGCCAGACAATTATTGTCTGGTATAGTGCAGCAGCAGAACAATTTGCTGAGGGCTATTGAGGCGCA
ACAGCATCTGTTGCAACTCACAGTCTGGGGCATCAAGCAGCTCCAGGCAAGAATCCTGGCTGTGGAAAGA
TACCTAAAGGATCAACAGCTCCTGGGGATTTGGGGTTGCTCTGGAAAACTCATTTGCACCACTGCTGTGC
CTTGGAATGCTAGTTGGAGTAATAAATCTCTGGAACAGATTTGGAATCACACGACCTGGATGGAGTGGGA
CAGAGAAATTAACAATTACACAAGCTTAATACACTCCTTAATTGAAGAATCGCAAAACCAGCAAGAAAAG
AATGAACAAGAATTATTGGAATTAGATAAATGGGCAAGTTTGTGGAATTGGTTTAACATAACAAATTGGC
TGTGGTATATAAAATTATTCATAATGATAGTAGGAGGCTTGGTAGGTTTAAGAATAGTTTTTGCTGTACT
TTCTATAGTGAATAGAGTTAGGCAGGGATATTCACCATTATCGTTTCAGACCCACCTCCCAACCCCGAGG
GGACCCGACAGGCCCGAAGGAATAGAAGAAGAAGGTGGAGAGAGAGACAGAGACAGATCCATTCGATTAG
TGAACGGATCGGCACTGCGTGCGCCAATTCTGCAGACAAATGGCAGTATTCATCCACAATTTTAAAAGAA
AAGGGGGGATTGGGGGGTACAGTGCAGGGGAAAGAATAGTAGACATAATAGCAACAGACATACAAACTAA
AGAATTACAAAAACAAATTACAAAAATTCAAAATTTTCGGGTTTATTACAGGGACAGCAGAGATCCAGTT
TGGTTAATTCTAGACAGTTACAAGTTTGTACAAAAAAGCAGGCTTTAAAGGAACCAATTCAGTCGACTGG
ATCCTTTACCACTCCCTATCAGTGATAGAGAAAAGTGAAAGTCGAGTTTACCACTCCCTATCAGTGATAG
AGAAAAGTGAAAGTCGAGTTTACCACTCCCTATCAGTGATAGAGAAAAGTGAAAGTCGAGTTTACCACTC
CCTATCAGTGATAGAGAAAAGTGAAAGTCGAGTTTACCACTCCCTATCAGTGATAGAGAAAAGTGAAAGT
CGAGTTTACCACTCCCTATCAGTGATAGAGAAAAGTGAAAGTCGAGTTTACCACTCCCTATCAGTGATAG
AGAAAAGTGAAAGTCGAGCTCGGTACCCGGGTCGAGGTAGGCGTGTACGGTGGGAGGCCTATATAAGCAG
AGCTCGTTTAGTGAACCGTCAGATCGCCTGGAGACGCCATCCACGCTGTTTTGACCTCCATAGAAGACAC
CGGGACCGATCCAGCCTCCGCGGCCCCGAACTAGTCGACTAGGGATAACAGGGTAATTGTTTGAATGAGG
CTTCAGTACTTTACAGAATCGTTGCCTGCACATCTTGGAAACACTTGCTGGGATTACTTCTTCAGGTTAA
CCCAACAGAAGGCTCGAGAAGGTATATTGCTGTTGACAGTGAGCGCCCGCCTGAAGTCTCTGATTAATAG
TGAAGCCACAGATGTATTAATCAGAGACTTCAGGCGGTTGCCTACTGCCTCGGAATTCAAGGGGCTACTT
TAGGAGCAATTATCTTGTTTACTAAAACTGAATACCTTGCTATCTCTTTGATACATTTTTACAAAGCTGA
ATTAAAATGGTATAAATTAAATCACTTTTTTCAATTGGAAGACTAATGCGTTTTCGAGATATCTAGACCC
AGCTTTCTTGTACAAAGTGGTTAACATCTCGAGCCATAAAGATGGTTAATTAACCCACCCAAGATCTGGC
CTCCGCGCCGGGTTTTGGCGCCTCCCGCGGGCGCCCCCCTCCTCACGGCGAGCGCTGCCACGTCAGACGA
AGGGCGCAGCGAGCGTCCTGATCCTTCCGCCCGGACGCTCAGGACAGCGGCCCGCTGCTCATAAGACTCG
GCCTTAGAACCCCAGTATCAGCAGAAGGACATTTTAGGACGGGACTTGGGTGACTCTAGGGCACTGGTTT
TCTTTCCAGAGAGCGGAACAGGCGAGGAAAAGTAGTCCCTTCTCGGCGATTCTGCGGAGGGATCTCCGTG
GGGCGGTGAACGCCGATGATTATATAAGGACGCGCCGGGTGTGGCACAGCTAGTTCCGTCGCAGCCGGGA
TTTGGGTCGCGGTTCTTGTTTGTGGATCGCTGTGATCGTCACTTGGTGAGTAGCGGGCTGCTGGGCTGGC
CGGGGCTTTCGTGGCCGCCGGGCCGCTCGGTGGGACGGAAGCGTGTGGAGAGACCGCCAAGGGCTGTAGT
CTGGGTCCGCGAGCAAGGTTGCCCTGAACTGGGGGTTGGGGGGAGCGCAGCAAAATGGCGGCTGTTCCCG
AGTCTTGAATGGAAGACGCTTGTGAGGCGGGCTGTGAGGTCGTTGAAACAAGGTGGGGGGCATGGTGGGC
GGCAAGAACCCAAGGTCTTGAGGCCTTCGCTAATGCGGGAAAGCTCTTATTCGGGTGAGATGGGCTGGGG
CACCATCTGGGGACCCTGACGTGAAGTTTGTCACTGACTGGAGAACTCGGTTTGTCGTCTGTTGCGGGGG
CGGCAGTTATGGCGGTGCCGTTGGGCAGTGCACCCGTACCTTTGGGAGCGCGCGCCCTCGTCGTGTCGTG
ACGTCACCCGTTCTGTTGGCTTATAATGCAGGGTGGGGCCACCTGCCGGTAGGTGTGCGGTAGGCTTTTC
TCCGTCGCAGGACGCAGGGTTCGGGCCTAGGGTAGGCTCTCCTGAATCGACAGGCGCCGGACCTCTGGTG
AGGGGAGGGATAAGTGAGGCGTCAGTTTCTTTGGTCGGTTTTATGTACCTATCTTCTTAAGTAGCTGAAG
CTCCGGTTTTGAACTATGCGCTCGGGGTTGGCGAGTGTGTTTTGTGAAGTTTTTTAGGCACCTTTTGAAA
TGTAATCATTTGGGTCAATATGTAATTTTCAGTGTTAGACTAGTAAATTGTCCGCTAAATTCTGGCCGTT
TTTGGCTTTTTTGTTAGACGAAGCTTGGTACCGAGCTCGGATCTCCACCCCGTACCGGTCCTGCAGTCGA
ATTCACCATGTCTAGACTGGACAAGAGCAAAGTCATAAACGGAGCTCTGGAATTACTCAATGGTGTCGGT
ATCGAAGGCCTGACGACAAGGAAACTCGCTCAAAAGCTGGGAGTTGAGCAGCCTACCCTGTACTGGCACG
TGAAGAACAAGCGGGCCCTGCTCGATGCCCTGCCAATCGAGATGCTGGACAGGCATCATACCCACTTCTG
CCCCCTGGAAGGCGAGTCATGGCAAGACTTTCTGCGGAACAACGCCAAGTCATACCGCTGTGCTCTCCTC
TCACATCGCGACGGGGCTAAAGTGCATCTCGGCACCCGCCCAACAGAGAAACAGTACGAAACCCTGGAAA
ATCAGCTCGCGTTCCTGTGTCAGCAAGGCTTCTCCCTGGAGAACGCACTGTACGCTCTGTCCGCCGTGGG
CCACTTTACACTGGGCTGCGTATTGGAGGAACAGGAGCATCAAGTAGCAAAAGAGGAAAGAGAGACACCT
ACCACCGATTCTATGCCCCCACTTCTGAGACAAGCAATTGAGCTGTTCGACCGGCAGGGAGCCGAACCTG
CCTTCCTTTTCGGCCTGGAACTAATCATATGTGGCCTGGAGAAACAGCTAAAGTGCGAAAGCGGCGGGCC
GACCGACGCCCTTGACGATTTTGACTTAGACATGCTCCCAGCCGATGCCCTTGACGACTTTGACCTTGAT
ATGCTGCCTGCTGACGCTCTTGACGATTTTGACCTTGACATGCTCCCCGGGTAACTAAGTAAGGATCCGC
GGCCGCACTAGAGGAATTCCGCCCCTCTCCCTCCCCCCCCCCTAACGTTACTGGCCGAAGCCGCTTGGAA
TAAGGCCGGTGTGTGTTTGTCTATATGTTATTTTCCACCATATTGCCGTCTTTTGGCAATGTGAGGGCCC
GGAAACCTGGCCCTGTCTTCTTGACGAGCATTCCTAGGGGTCTTTCCCCTCTCGCCAAAGGAATGCAAGG
TCTGTTGAATGTCGTGAAGGAAGCAGTTCCTCTGGAAGCTTCTTGAAGACAAACAACGTCTGTAGCGACC
CTTTGCAGGCAGCGGAACCCCCCACCTGGCGACAGGTGCCTCTGCGGCCAAAAGCCACGTGTATAAGATA
CACCTGCAAAGGCGGCACAACCCCAGTGCCACGTTGTGAGTTGGATAGTTGTGGAAAGAGTCAAATGGCT
CTCCTCAAGCGTAGTCAACAAGGGGCTGAAGGATGCCCAGAAGGTACCCCATTGTATGGGAATCTGATCT
GGGGCCTCGGTGCACATGCTTTACATGTGTTTAGTCGAGGTTAAAAAAACGTCTAGGCCCCCCGAACCAC
GGGGACGTGGTTTTCCTTTGAAAAACACGATGATAAGCTTACCGGTCCACCATGATTGAACAAGATGGAT
TGCACGCAGGTTCTCCGGCCGCTTGGGTGGAGAGGCTATTCGGCTATGACTGGGCACAACAGACAATCGG
CTGCTCTGATGCCGCCGTGTTCCGGCTGTCAGCGCAGGGGCGCCCGGTTCTTTTTGTCAAGACCGACCTG
TCCGGTGCCCTGAATGAACTGCAAGACGAGGCAGCGCGGCTATCGTGGCTGGCCACGACGGGCGTTCCTT
GCGCAGCTGTGCTCGACGTTGTCACTGAAGCGGGAAGGGACTGGCTGCTATTGGGCGAAGTGCCGGGGCA
GGATCTCCTGTCATCTCACCTTGCTCCTGCCGAGAAAGTATCCATCATGGCTGATGCAATGCGGCGGCTG
CATACGCTTGATCCGGCTACCTGCCCATTCGACCACCAAGCGAAACATCGCATCGAGCGAGCACGTACTC
GGATGGAAGCCGGTCTTGTCGATCAGGATGATCTGGACGAAGAGCATCAGGGGCTCGCGCCAGCCGAACT
GTTCGCCAGGCTCAAGGCGAGCATGCCCGACGGCGAGGATCTCGTCGTGACCCATGGCGATGCCTGCTTG
CCGAATATCATGGTGGAAAATGGCCGCTTTTCTGGATTCATCGACTGTGGCCGGCTGGGTGTGGCGGACC
GCTATCAGGACATAGCGTTGGCTACCCGTGATATTGCTGAAGAGCTTGGCGGCGAATGGGCTGACCGCTT
CCTCGTGCTTTACGGTATCGCCGCTCCCGATTCGCAGCGCATCGCCTTCTATCGCCTTCTTGACGAGTTC
TTCTGATGTACAAGTAAAGCGGCCGCGACTCTAGATCATAATCAGCCATACCACATTTGTAGAGGTTTTA
CTTGCTTTAAAAAACCTCCCACACCTCCCCCTGAACCTGAAACATAAAATGAATGCAATTGTTGTTGTTT
AGTCCCTCCCAATTCGATATCAAGCTTATCGATAATCAACCTCTGGATTACAAAATTTGTGAAAGATTGA
CTGGTATTCTTAACTATGTTGCTCCTTTTACGCTATGTGGATACGCTGCTTTAATGCCTTTGTATCATGC
TATTGCTTCCCGTATGGCTTTCATTTTCTCCTCCTTGTATAAATCCTGGTTGCTGTCTCTTTATGAGGAG
TTGTGGCCCGTTGTCAGGCAACGTGGCGTGGTGTGCACTGTGTTTGCTGACGCAACCCCCACTGGTTGGG
GCATTGCCACCACCTGTCAGCTCCTTTCCGGGACTTTCGCTTTCCCCCTCCCTATTGCCACGGCGGAACT
CATCGCCGCCTGCCTTGCCCGCTGCTGGACAGGGGCTCGGCTGTTGGGCACTGACAATTCCGTGGTGTTG
TCGGGGAAATCATCGTCCTTTCCTTGGCTGCTCGCCTGTGTTGCCACCTGGATTCTGCGCGGGACGTCCT
TCTGCTACGTCCCTTCGGCCCTCAATCCAGCGGACCTTCCTTCCCGCGGCCTGCTGCCGGCTCTGCGGCC
TCTTCCGCGTCTTCGCCTTCGCCCTCAGACGAGTCGGATCTCCCTTTGGGCCGCCTCCCCGCATCGATAC
CGTCGACCTCGATCGAGACCTAGAAAAACATGGAGCAATCACAAGTAGCAATACAGCAGCTACCAATGCT
GATTGTGCCTGGCTAGAAGCACAAGAGGAGGAGGAGGTGGGTTTTCCAGTCACACCTCAGGTACCTTTAA
GACCAATGACTTACAAGGCAGCTGTAGATCTTAGCCACTTTTTAAAAGAAAAGGGGGGACTGGAAGGGCT
AATTCACTCCCAACGAAGACAAGATATCCTTGATCTGTGGATCTACCACACACAAGGCTACTTCCCTGAT
TGGCAGAACTACACACCAGGGCCAGGGATCAGATATCCACTGACCTTTGGATGGTGCTACAAGCTAGTAC
CAGTTGAGCAAGAGAAGGTAGAAGAAGCCAATGAAGGAGAGAACACCCGCTTGTTACACCCTGTGAGCCT
GCATGGGATGGATGACCCGGAGAGAGAAGTATTAGAGTGGAGGTTTGACAGCCGCCTAGCATTTCATCAC
ATGGCCCGAGAGCTGCATCCGGACTGTACTGGGTCTCTCTGGTTAGACCAGATCTGAGCCTGGGAGCTCT
CTGGCTAACTAGGGAACCCACTGCTTAAGCCTCAATAAAGCTTGCCTTGAGTGCTTCAAGTAGTGTGTGC
CCGTCTGTTGTGTGACTCTGGTAACTAGAGATCCCTCAGACCCTTTTAGTCAGTGTGGAAAATCTCTAGC
AGGGCCCGTTTAAACCCGCTGATCAGCCTCGACTGTGCCTTCTAGTTGCCAGCCATCTGTTGTTTGCCCC
TCCCCCGTGCCTTCCTTGACCCTGGAAGGTGCCACTCCCACTGTCCTTTCCTAATAAAATGAGGAAATTG
CATCGCATTGTCTGAGTAGGTGTCATTCTATTCTGGGGGGTGGGGTGGGGCAGGACAGCAAGGGGGAGGA
TTGGGAAGACAATAGCAGGCATGCTGGGGATGCGGTGGGCTCTATGGCTTCTGAGGCGGAAAGAACCAGC
TGGGGCTCTAGGGGGTATCCCC
[124 nt withheld, positions 8773-8896]
C
[91 nt withheld, positions 8898-8988]
A
[49 nt withheld, positions 8990-9038]
CCTTTGACGTTGGAGTCCACGTTCTTT
[37 nt withheld, positions 9066-9102]
ACCCTATCTCGGTCTATTCTTTTGATTTATAAGGGATTTTGCCGATTTCGGCCTATTGGTTAAAAAATGA
GCTGATTTAACAAAAATTTAACGCGAATTAATTCTGTGGAATGTGTGTCAGTTAGGGTGTGGAAAGTCCC
CAGGCTCCCCAGCAGGCAGAAGTATGCAAAGCATGCATCTCAATTAGTCAGCAACCAGGTGTGGAAAGTC
CCCAGGCTCCCCAGCAGGCAGAAGTATGCAAAGCATGCATCTCAATTAGTCAGCAACCATAGTCCCGCCC
CTAACTCCGCCCATCCCGCCCCTAACTCCGCCCAGTTCCGCCCATTCTCCGCCCCATGGCTGACTAATTT
TTTTTATTTATGCAGAGGCCGAGGCCGCCTCTGCCTCTGAGCTATTCCAGAAGTAGTGAGGAGGCTTTTT
TGGAGGCCTAGGCTTTTGCAAAAAGCTCCCGGGAGCTTGTATATCCATTTTCGGATCTGATCAGCACGTG
TTGACAATTAATCATCGGCATAGTATATCGGCATAGTATAATACGACAAGGTGAGGAACTAAACCATGGC
CAAGTTGACCAGTGCCGTTCCGGTGCTCACCGCGCGCGACGTCGCCGGAGCGGTCGAGTTCTGGACCGAC
CGGCTCGGGTTCTCCCGGGACTTCGTGGAGGACGACTTCGCCGGTGTGGTCCGGGACGACGTGACCCTGT
TCATCAGCGCGGTCCAGGACCAGGTGGTGCCGGACAACACCCTGGCCTGGGTGTGGGTGCGCGGCCTGGA
CGAGCTGTACGCCGAGTGGTCGGAGGTCGTGTCCACGAACTTCCGGGACGCCTCCGGGCCGGCCATGACC
GAGATCGGCGAGCAGCCGTGGGGGCGGGAGTTCGCCCTGCGCGACCCGGCCGGCAACTGCGTGCACTTCG
TGGCCGAGGAGCAGGACTGACACGTGCTACGAGATTTCGATTCCACCGCCGCCTTCTATGAAAGGTTGGG
CTTCGGAATCGTTTTCCGGGACGCCGGCTGGATGATCCTCCAGCGCGGGGATCTCATGCTGGAGTTCTTC
GCCCACCCCAACTTGTTTATTGCAGCTTATAATGGTTACAAATAAAGCAATAGCATCACAAATTTCACAA
ATAAAGCATTTTTTTCACTGCATTCTAGTTGTGGTTTGTCCAAACTCATCAATGTATCTTATCATGTCTG
TATACCGTCGACCTCTAGCTAGAGCTTGGCGTAATCATGGTCATAGCTGTTTCCTGTGTGAAATTGTTAT
CCGCTCACAATTCCACACAACATACGAGCCGGAAGCATAAAGTGTAAAGCCTGGGGTGCCTAATGAGTGA
GCTAACTCACATTAATTGCGTTGCGCTCACTGCCCGCTTTCCAGTCGGGAAACCTGTCGTGCCAGCTGCA
TTAATGAATCGGCCAACGCGCGGGGAGAGGCGGTTTGCGTATTGGGCGCTCTTCCGCTTCCTCGCTCACT
GACTCGCTGCGCTCGGTCGTTCGGCTGCGGCGAGCGGTATCAGCTCACTCAAAGGCGGTAATACGGTTAT
CCACAGAATCAGGGGATAACGCAGGAAAGAACATGTGAGCAAAAGGCCAGCAAAAGGCCAGGAACCGTAA
AAAGGCCGCGTTGCTGGCGTTTTTCCATAGGCTCCGCCCCCCTGACGAGCATCACAAAAATCGACGCTCA
AGTCAGAGGTGGCGAAACCCGACAGGACTATAAAGATACCAGGCGTTTCCCCCTGGAAGCTCCCTCGTGC
GCTCTCCTGTTCCGACCCTGCCGCTTACCGGATACCTGTCCGCCTTTCTCCCTTCGGGAAGCGTGGCGCT
TTCTCATAGCTCACGCTGTAGGTATCTCAGTTCGGTGTAGGTCGTTCGCTCCAAGCTGGGCTGTGTGCAC
GAACCCCCCGTTCAGCCCGACCGCTGCGCCTTATCCGGTAACTATCGTCTTGAGTCCAACCCGGTAAGAC
ACGACTTATCGCCACTGGCAGCAGCCACTGGTAACAGGATTAGCAGAGCGAGGTATGTAGGCGGTGCTAC
AGAGTTCTTGAAGTGGTGGCCTAACTACGGCTACACTAGAAGAACAGTATTTGGTATCTGCGCTCTGCTG
AAGCCAGTTACCTTCGGAAAAAGAGTTGGTAGCTCTTGATCCGGCAAACAAACCACCGCTGGTAGCGGTG
GTTTTTTTGTTTGCAAGCAGCAGATTACGCGCAGAAAAAAAGGATCTCAAGAAGATCCTTTGATCTTTTC
TACGGGGTCTGACGCTCAGTGGAACGAAAACTCACGTTAAGGGATTTTGGTCATGAGATTATCAAAAAGG
ATCTTCACCTAGATCCTTTTAAATTAAAAATGAAGTTTTAAATCAATCTAAAGTATATATGAGTAAACTT
GGTCTGACAGTTACCAATGCTTAATCAGTGAGGCACCTATCTCAGCGATCTGTCTATTTCGTTCATCCAT
AGTTGCCTGACTCCCCGTCGTGTAGATAACTACGATACGGGAGGGCTTACCATCTGGCCCCAGTGCTGCA
ATGATACCGCGAGACCCACGCTCACCGGCTCCAGATTTATCAGCAATAAACCAGCCAGCCGGAAGGGCCG
AGCGCAGAAGTGGTCCTGCAACTTTATCCGCCTCCATCCAGTCTATTAATTGTTGCCGGGAAGCTAGAGT
AAGTAGTTCGCCAGTTAATAGTTTGCGCAACGTTGTTGCCATTGCTACAGGCATCGTGGTGTCACGCTCG
TCGTTTGGTATGGCTTCATTCAGCTCCGGTTCCCAACGATCAAGGCGAGTTACATGATCCCCCATGTTGT
GCAAAAAAGCGGTTAGCTCCTTCGGTCCTCCGATCGTTGTCAGAAGTAAGTTGGCCGCAGTGTTATCACT
CATGGTTATGGCAGCACTGCATAATTCTCTTACTGTCATGCCATCCGTAAGATGCTTTTCTGTGACTGGT
GAGTACTCAACCAAGTCATTCTGAGAATAGTGTATGCGGCGACCGAGTTGCTCTTGCCCGGCGTCAATAC
GGGATAATACCGCGCCACATAGCAGAACTTTAAAAGTGCTCATCATTGGAAAACGTTCTTCGGGGCGAAA
ACTCTCAAGGATCTTACCGCTGTTGAGATCCAGTTCGATGTAACCCACTCGTGCACCCAACTGATCTTCA
GCATCTTTTACTTTCACCAGCGTTTCTGGGTGAGCAAAAACAGGAAGGCAAAATGCCGCAAAAAAGGGAA
TAAGGGCGACACGGAAATGTTGAATACTCATACTCTTCCTTTTTCAATATTATTGAAGCATTTATCAGGG
TTATTGTCTCATGAGCGGATACATATTTGAATGTATTTAGAAAAATAAACAAATAGGGGTTCCGCGCACA
TTTCCCCGAAAAGTGCCACCTGAC
Features (pLannotate 1.2.2; 42 found; start..end, strand, type, name):
     31..83      -  misc_feature   bom (fragment): basis of mobility region from pBR322
    238..617     +  enhancer       CMV enhancer: human cytomegalovirus immediate early enhancer
    618..817     +  promoter       CMV promoter: human cytomegalovirus (CMV) immediate early promoter
    835..1015    +  LTR            5' LTR (truncated): truncated 5' long terminal repeat (LTR) from HIV-1
   1062..1187    +  misc_feature   HIV-1 Ψ: packaging signal of human immunodeficiency virus type 1
   1171..1534    +  CDS            HIV-1 gag (fragment): gag protein from human immunodeficiency virus 1; gag
   1680..1913    +  misc_feature   RRE: The Rev response element (RRE) of HIV-1 allows for Rev-dependent mRNA export from the nucleus to the cytoplasm.
   2290..2390    +  CDS            Rev (fragment): human immunodeficiency virus 1 (HIV-1) Rev protein; rev; enhances nuclear export of unspliced and incompletely spliced viral mRNAs
   2440..2557    +  misc_feature   cPPT/CTS: central polypurine tract and central termination sequence of HIV-1
   2610..2634    +  protein_bind   attB1: mutant version of attB; recombination site for the Gateway® BP reaction BP Clonase™
   2673..2943    +  protein_bind   tetracycline response element: contains seven copies of the tetracycline operator tetO tetracycline repressor TetR
   2954..2971    +  misc_feature   MCS (fragment): pUC18/19 multiple cloning site
   2976..3014    +  promoter       minimal CMV promoter: human cytomegalovirus (CMV) immediate early promoter
   3141..3234    +  ncRNA          5' miR-30a: sequence upstream of the 71-nt precursor of the human miR-30a microRNA (Zeng et al., 2002) miRNA
   3346..3458    +  ncRNA          3' miR-30a: sequence downstream of the 71-nt precursor of the human miR-30a microRNA (Zeng et al., 2002) miRNA
   3497..3521    -  protein_bind   attB2: mutant version of attB; recombination site for the Gateway® BP reaction BP Clonase™
   3568..4779    +  promoter       UbC promoter: human ubiquitin C promoter
   4838..5535    +  CDS            rtTA3 (fragment): reverse tetracycline transactivator 3 activates expression from Tet-responsive promoters in the presence of doxycycline
   5465..5575    +  CDS            VP48: 3 tandem repeats of the minimal activation domain of herpes simplex virus VP16 (Cheng et al., 2013)
   5622..6196    +  misc_feature   IRES: internal ribosome entry site (IRES) of the encephalomyocarditis virus (EMCV)
   6212..7006    +  CDS            NeoR/KanR: aminoglycoside phosphotransferase from Tn5; aph(3')-II (or nptII); confers resistance to neomycin, kanamycin, and G418 (Geneticin®)
   7034..7117    +  CDS            large T antigen (fragment): large T antigen from SV40 (simian virus 40)
   7151..7174    +  misc_feature   MCS (fragment): pBluescript multiple cloning site
   7174..7762    +  misc_feature   WPRE: woodchuck hepatitis virus posttranscriptional regulatory element
   7763..7782    +  misc_feature   MCS (fragment): pBluescript multiple cloning site
   7784..8284    +  CDS            nef (fragment): NEF_HV1LA - Experimental evidence at protein level: Swiss-Prot protein existence level 1. Extracellular Nef protein targets CD4(+) T-lymphocytes for apoptosis by interacting with CXCR4 surface receptors. From Human immunodeficiency virus type 1 group M subtype B (isolate Lai) (HIV-1).
   8291..8471    +  LTR            5' LTR (truncated): truncated 5' long terminal repeat (LTR) from HIV-1
   8503..8727    +  polyA_signal   bGH poly(A) signal: bovine growth hormone polyadenylation signal
   8731..8752    +  promoter       SV40 promoter (fragment): SV40 enhancer and early promoter
   8773..9201    +  rep_origin     f1 ori (sequence partly withheld): f1 bacteriophage origin of replication; arrow indicates direction of (+) strand synthesis
   9215..9544    +  promoter       SV40 promoter: SV40 enhancer and early promoter
   9592..9639    +  promoter       EM7 promoter: synthetic bacterial promoter&nbsp
   9658..10032   +  CDS            BleoR: antibiotic-binding protein; Sh ble from Streptoalloteichus hindustanus; confers resistance to bleomycin, phleomycin, and Zeocin™
  10042..10167   +  CDS            ble (fragment): BLE_KLEPN - Experimental evidence at protein level: Swiss-Prot protein existence level 1. Binding protein with a strong affinity to the bleomycin family of antibiotics. Binds to CL990; an antimitotic-antibiotic compound. From Klebsiella pneumoniae.
  10162..10283   +  polyA_signal   SV40 poly(A) signal: SV40 polyadenylation signal
  10354..10376   -  protein_bind   lac operator (fragment): The lac repressor binds to the lac operator to inhibit transcription in E. coli. This inhibition can be relieved by adding lactose or isopropyl-β-D-thiogalactopyranoside (IPTG). lac repressor encoded by lacI
  10380..10410   -  promoter       lac promoter: promoter for the E. coli lac operon
  10425..10446   -  protein_bind   CAP binding site: CAP binding activates transcription in the presence of cAMP. E. coli catabolite activator protein
  10459..10551   -  CDS            lacI (fragment): lac repressor; lacI; The lac repressor binds to the lac operator to inhibit transcription in E. coli. This inhibition can be relieved by adding lactose or isopropyl-β-D-thiogalactopyranoside (IPTG).
  10734..11322   -  rep_origin     ori: high-copy-number ColE1/pMB1/pBR322/pUC origin of replication
  11493..12353   -  CDS            AmpR: β-lactamase; bla; confers resistance to ampicillin, carbenicillin, and related antibiotics
  12354..12458   -  promoter       AmpR promoter: bla
