[The description below was written by a language model from this plasmid's Addgene catalogue record and pLannotate feature annotations shown in this document.]
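Description:
pSLIK-Neo-TmiR-Luc is an HIV-1-based lentiviral transfer plasmid from the pSLIK (single lentivector for inducible knockdown) platform. It combines doxycycline-inducible expression of a microRNA-embedded shRNA with constitutive drug selection in a single vector. It is propagated in E. coli through a high-copy ColE1/pUC origin with ampicillin resistance, and it also carries an f1 origin. The backbone outside the viral region contains an SV40/EM7-driven bleomycin/Zeocin resistance cassette. A CMV enhancer/promoter fused to a truncated 5' LTR drives transcription of the viral genome in packaging cells. That genome includes the Ψ packaging signal, a gag fragment, the RRE, cPPT/CTS and WPRE. It ends in a downstream truncated LTR followed by a bGH polyadenylation signal.

The payload consists of two units. The first lies between attB1 and attB2 sites, which indicates that the cassette was introduced by Gateway recombination. Here a tetracycline response element with seven tetO copies and a minimal CMV promoter drives a hairpin targeting luciferase, embedded between human miR-30a 5' and 3' flanking sequences so that it is processed like an endogenous microRNA. The record lists BfuAI sites as the hairpin cloning sites. The second unit, downstream, uses the human ubiquitin C promoter to express the reverse tetracycline transactivator rtTA3 constitutively. An EMCV IRES links rtTA3 to the neomycin phosphotransferase gene. Transduced mammalian cells can therefore be selected with G418, and they already carry the activator needed to switch on the shRNA when doxycycline is added.

Because the hairpin targets luciferase rather than an endogenous gene, the plasmid serves as a control alongside gene-specific pSLIK-Neo knockdown vectors in conditional RNAi experiments.
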