Addgene plasmid #25743: pSLIK-Neo-TmiR-Luc
Purpose: Control lentiviral vector with Tet-based inducible expression of Luciferase miR30-based shRNA, constitutive Neomycin resistance gene coexpression.
Depositing lab: Iain Fraser. Depositing organization: California Institute of Technology. Publication: A single lentiviral vector platform for microRNA-based conditional RNA interference and coordinated transgene expression. Shin KJ, Wall EA, Zavzavadjian JR, Santat LA, Liu J, Hwang JI, Rebres R, Roach T, Seaman W, Simon MI, Fraser ID. Proc Natl Acad Sci U S A. 2006 Sep 12. 103(37):13759-64. 10.1073/pnas.0606179103 PubMed 16945906.
Backbone
  Vector backbone: pSLIK
  Backbone manufacturer: Iain Fraser
  Backbone size w/o insert (bp): 12486
  Vector type: Mammalian Expression, Lentiviral, RNAi
Growth in bacteria
  Bacterial resistance: Ampicillin, 100 μg/mL
  Growth temperature: 37°C
  Growth strain: Top10
  Growth instructions: Top10
  Copy number: Unknown
Gene/Insert
  Gene/Insert name: Luciferase miR-shRNA
  Cloning method: Restriction Enzyme; 5′ cloning site BfuA1 (not destroyed); 3′ cloning site BfuA1 (not destroyed)
  Sequencing primers: 5′ CMV-F; 3′ Neo-R, hUBCpro-R
Resource information
  A portion of this plasmid was derived from a plasmid made by: rtTA- Atze Das, University of Amsterdam; TRE promoter- David Anderson, Caltech; miR30- Greg Hannon, CSHL
Terms and licenses: Academic/Nonprofit Terms; Industry Terms: Not Available to Industry
Depositor comments: pSLIK-Neo with TRE-driven Luciferase miR-shRNA Luciferase shRNA sequence is - 5'- CCCGCCTGAAGTCTCTGATTAATAGTGAAGCC ACAGATGTATTAATCAGAGACTTCAGGCGGT
How to cite: pSLIK-Neo-TmiR-Luc was a gift from Iain Fraser (Addgene plasmid # 25743 ; http://n2t.net/addgene:25743 ; RRID:Addgene_25743)
