>Addgene plasmid #25743 | pSLIK-Neo-TmiR-Luc | addgene partial sequence | sequence record 31770 | 25743 with LNCX
TGTTTTGACCTCCATAGAAGACACCGGGACCGATCCAGCCTCCGCGGCCCCGAATCTAGTCGACTAGGGA
TAACAGGGTAATTGTTTGAATGAGGCTTCAGTACTTTACAGAATCGTTGCCTGCACATCTTGGAAACACT
TGCTGGGATTACTTCTTCAGGTTAACCCAACAGAAGGCTCGAGAAGGTATATTGCTGTTGACAGTGAGCG
CCCGCCTGAAGTCTCTGATTAATAGTGAAGCCACAGATGTATTAATCAGAGACTTCAGGCGGTTGCCTAC
TGCCTCGGAATTCAAGGGGCTACTTTAGGAGCAATTATCTTGTTTACTAAAACTGAATACCTTGCTATCT
CTTTGATACATTTTTACAAAGCTGAATTAAAATGGTATAAATTAAATCACTTTTTTCAATTGGAAGACTA
ATGCGTTTTCGAGATATCTAGACCCAGCTTTCTTGTACAAAGTGGTTGATAACATCTCGAGCCATAAAGA
TGGTTAATTAACCCACCCAAGATCTGGCCTCCGCGCCGGGTTTTGGCGCCTCCCGCGGGCGCCCCCCTCC
TCACGGCGAGCGCTGCCACGTCAGACGAAGGGCGCAGCGAGCGTCCTGATCCTTCCGCCCGGACGCTCAG
GACAGCGGCCCGCTGCTCATAAGACTCGGCCTTAGAACCCCAGTATCAGCAGAAGGACATTTTAGGACGG
GACTTGGGTGACTCTAGGGCACTGGTTTTCTTTCCAGAGAGCGGAACAGGCGAGGAAAAGTAGTCCCTTC
TCGGCGATTCTGCGGAGGGATCTCCGTGGGGCGGTGAACGCCGATGATTAT
